>Addgene plasmid #229874 | pHW1222 | addgene full sequence | sequence record 460841 | Addgene NGS Result
TTACACTTTATGCTTCCGGCTCGTATGTTGTGTGGAATTGTGAGCGGATAACAATTTCACACAGGAAACA
GCTATGACCATGATTACGCCAAGCGCGCAATTAACCCTCACTAAAGGGAACAAAAGCTGGAGCTCCACCG
CGGTGGCGGCCGCTCTAGAAGGGCTGCAGGAATTCGATGCTAGCGAAGTTCCTATTCTCTAGAAAGTATA
GGAACTTCTAACTAATCTGATTTAAATTTTCAGGGTACCGGCGGAAGCGACTACAAGGACGACGACGACA
AGGAGCCAACCACTTGACTAAGTGATAAGCTAGCTAAGCTGTCTCATCCTACTTTCACCTAGTTAACTGC
TTGTCTTAAAATCTATGCTTCTCTTTAGTATCTAAAATTTTCCTAGAAGCTTACAAGTATATAAATGGTC
TCTTCTCAATAAAGGTTGTATATTTATTCATCTTATTGAATCTGCCATTTCCTCGTTTTTGCGAGTTTAT
ATACCTTCCAATTTTCTTTCTATTGTATTTTCAACTTCTAATTTTAATTCAGGGAAACTGCTTCAACGCA
TCAAAAATGCCGCCTAAACGCAAGACACTCAATGCCGCTGCCGAAGCCAATGCCCACGCTGATGGCCATG
CTGATGGCAATGCTGATGGTCATGTCGCTAACACTGCAGCAAGCAGCAACAACGCCCGTTTTGCGGACTT
GACCAACATTGACACACCCGGCCTCGGCCCTACCACGACGACGTTACTTGTCGAGCCCGCTCGTTCGAAA
CGCCAGAGAGTCTCGAGGGCCTGTGATCAGTGTCGAGCTGCACGTGAAAAGTGTGATGGAATCCAGCCGG
CTTGCTTCCCCTGTGTGTCGCAGGGCCGGTCGTGTACCTACCAGGCCAGTCCCAAGAAGCGAGGAGTCCA
GACGGGCTACATCCGCACTCTCGAACTGGCTCTGGCTTGGATGTTCGAGAACGTTGCCCGCAGCGAGGAC
GCCCTCCACAATCTTTTGGTCCGTGATGCTGGCCAGGGCAGCGCTCTCCTGGTCGGCAAAGACTCGCCTG
CTGCAGAACGCCTGCATGCAAGATGGGCGACGAGTCGAGTCAACAAAAGCATCACCCGTCTTCTCGCGGG
TTCTGGATCTGGATCTGGAGGTTCCGGTCGTCAACTTGAGCTCCCACCAACCGCCACCGCCACCGCCAGT
ATCATGCCACACGTCATGGAGCAACCACTCTCCACCTCCATCAACCCAGTCAACGACCGTTTCAACGGAA
TACCAAACCCAACCCCATACAACTCCGACGCCGCCCTCGACGCCATCACCCAAACCAACGACTACGGATC
CGTCAACACCCACGGAATCCTCTCCACCTACCCACCACCAGCCACCCACCTCAACGAGGCCTCCGTCGCC
CTCGCACCAGGAGGAGCACCACCACGTCCACCACCACCATACGTCGACTCCACCACCAACCACCCACCAT
ACCATTCCAACCTCGTCCCAATGGCCAACTTCGGATACTCCACCGTCGACTACGACGCCATGGTCGACGA
CCTCGCCTCCATCGAGTACACCGACGCCGTCGACGTCGACCCACAATTCATGACCAACCTCGGGTTCGTC
CCAGGATGCAACTTCTCCGACATCAACACCTATGAGCAATAAAAGTAAATTTTTTGCCCCTTCCACCCAC
AACGCTCAAAAGAAGTTCGTATTATCCCGCAACCCATCCAGACCATCCTTTTACATTTTTTTTATTTTCT
CTTTTTTTTTTCTTCACCCTCTCCGTGTACATTGCTAGTAATAGTTCCAACTTCTCTAGCCGACTGCATT
ATGCTTCCCATTCTCACCCAAATCTTCATTGGTAACTTCTCTTGTATTTGTTCAATACTATTCCGGTAGT
AATCTAGGCATGTATAACTAGGTTCTCTGTGTATCTTTGGTTTGAAGTTGAGGTTTAATGCAATCACTTT
TGTTGTTGTACCCTATTACTGCCGATGACCCCCATTTTCTCATTACAAAATTGACATTTTAAACCATTTT
TTCTCTGAATCATGCTCATTATTTGAGCCACATTCATAATAAAGCTTTTAATAAGACAAATTGATCAAGT
TTATCTAATGTAAAAAATACAAATAAAGAAAATTCAACCCGGAGGAGAGATGAAGTGAGTAGCTGTTACG
GAACACAGATTATTTGCCTTGTTTGTTTCCGAAGATGTCTCCGACGCGGTCCAAAATTGAGCCAATACTG
AGCGGAAGGTAAGTTTAAAATAACTTCGTATAGCATACATTATACGAAGTTATTTTCAGGGAGAGCAAAA
GCTTATCTCCGAGGAGGACCTCTAAGGATGATCGACGCCAACGTCGTTGAATTTTCAAATTTTAAATACT
GAATATTTGTTTTTTTTCCTATTATTTATTTATTCTCTTTGTGTTTTTTTTCTTGCTTTCTAAAAAATTA
ATTCAATCCAAATCTAAACATTTTTTTTTCTCTTTCCGTCTCCCAATTCGTATTCCGCTCCTCTCATCTG
AACACAATGTGCAAGTTTATTTATCTTCTCGCTTTCATTTCATTAGGACGTGGGGGGAATTGGTGGAAGG
GGGAAACACACAAAAGGATGATGGAAATGAAATAAGGACACACAATATGCAACAACATTCAATTCAGAAA
TATGGAGGAAGGTTTAAAAGAAAACATAAAAATATATAGAGGAGGAAGGAAACTAGCTGCCCTCGATTGT
CTATCTTCCATTCTCACCAAGTTTCAACAACTTTATTCAGTCATTCTTCTCTGGTTCATTTCCCAACCAA
TCTTCCCGAATAAAGCCCATCTGTCCTTTCGGCCACATTCCTCACCTACATCCGTACTCCTTATCTCCCG
TTCTTATCCAGTCTTTTATCGTCTCTGCGTCTCGCACACTGTCTCGTCGGTAATGTAAAAAAAAAACAAA
AAAAACTTGAAAACTTGCGGAAAGATTTCCTAATAAAAGGAGACGAATCCGGTAGGAAATCGACAAGTCT
CTGCTTCTCGAAGACTAGGTGAGTTACATTTCTTTGGCCGAATTATTTTGAAATCCTAAATTTGATAATT
TCAGAGATGTCTGTAAAACTTGCGTGTTATGTGACGGCTTCGGTCACTGTCGCCACTCTTATGGTATGCT
TCATGACCATGTCAACCATCTACTCGGAGGTTGATGGATTCAGAGAGAAGCTTGATACCGAGATGAATGT
GTTCAGAGTGAGTTAAATTATATTTTGAATTTTAAATAATTTTTAATTTTCTAGCAATCTACCAATGGAT
TGTGGAAGGACATAGTTGTCATCGGAAGATCTAGCAAGCGTGTCCGTTGTCAATATGAAGAGACCAACGC
TACCCCAACTCCACATGCTGATGGATCCCCATCTGCTCCACCAGGTCAACCACCAGCAGTTCCACCAGTC
TTCAACCAGCCAAAGACTCCAAATGGAGCCAATGGAAATGGACCAACCTGCAACTGCAATGCTGATAACA
AGTGCCCAGCTGGACCATCCGGACCAAAGGGAGTTCCAGGAGTTCCAGGACTCGACGGAGTTCCAGGACT
TGACGGTGTTCCAGGAGTTGGAGCTGATGATATCGCTCCACAACGCGAGTCTGTCGGATGCTTCACTTGC
CCACAAGGACCAGTTGGACCACCAGGAGCTCTTGGAAGACCAGGACCACGTGGACTTCCAGGACCAAGAG
GACAAAATGGAAACCCAGGAAGAGATGGACAACCAGGACATCCAGGAGAGCAAGGATCATCCGGTCAAAT
CGGAAAGATCGGAGAGCCAGGACCACCAGGAGAGAAGGGACGCGACGCCGAGCATCCAATCGGAAGACCA
GGACCAAAGGGACCAAGAGGAGATCAAGGACCAACAGGACCAGCTGGACAGAACGGTCTTCACGGACCAC
CAGGAGAGCCAGGAACCGTTGGACCAGAAGGACCATCTGGAAAGCAAGGACGTCAAGGACCAGACGGAAC
CCAGGGAGAGACTGGACCAGACGGAAGACCAGGAAAGGATGCCGAGTACTGCCAGTGCCCAGACAAGTCT
CCACCATCAGAGGCTGTCAACGCCAACCGTGGATACAGAAATATCTAAATTGTTGGTGTTTTCTAATAAA
ATATTTGAGATTCAGTGAGACTTTTTTCTTGGCGGCACAATAAAGTTTCCTCTTTTTGTTGGGTCACTCA
ACGAACACAATACAAATATTTGAGCGCTCGCATTTTTCTCAACCTTTCGGGTTTAAAGCACTTCAAAATG
GAATTGAAGAGAGATTGTGAAAGTACATCAGACAGAATCACATTTTGATAGCATTCACTTCACTCAGATG
CAAACTTTTCAGTGACTATAAAAAGTCATAAAATAATAACATTAAAAAAGCAAATAAATTAGCGAGAGAA
TTTTTTGACAAAAAGAAAGAAGAGTGATAGAGAAGAAGGGAATGCTTGAAAGGATTTTGCATTTATCTTA
ATCACCGTCTTCGAGAAGACGAACCATGGCGCCAGTTTCAGAATCCAAGTTTCTAATATAGTTCATCACA
ATGTTGACGTTGGTCCAACCTCCGGCTTGCATAATCTCTGGGATGGAAACTCCAGCGCGAGCCATGTCAC
GGGCAGCTCCGACACGGGCGGAATGTCCAGACCAAGCCAAGTAACGTTGTCCGGAATCATCCTTGGCTCC
GTAGATGAGACGGTGGGTAGCTTCGAAGATTCCTGAAAATTTATTTTCAGCTTATTCTTAGCTAATATGT
TGTTTAAACTTACCTTCAAGAGCTCGAGTCGAGAGTTGTGATGTTGCACTCGGGGCAGCAACTCCGTTCT
TGCGAACACGACAGAACAGGTAGTTGTTTGGATCATCGGCGACTCCGGAAACCGAAATCCAGCGCTCAAC
GAGCTTGGTAACTCCAAGGGAGAGCGCTTTTTCGACTCCGGCAGTCGAGACCAGCGTTTTTGTACGTCCG
ATGTGGATGAGCATTCTTCCTCCGTCTGTGCGACTAATATCCTTGACGCGAATGCGGGCAATTTCGGCGA
TACGGAGAAGTGTGTTGTAAGCAATTCCGAGGAAGGCGAGGTTTCGGATGTCCTGGCAACGATCGGAATT
TTCCATAAGAGAACGGACCTGATCGAAGTCGGTTCTGAAAATTTCGTCAAGTCTTAGGATTGAATACATT
AATATTTAAACTTACCTTTCGAAGGCGAGGGCTTGCTTGGCTCTCTCTCCAGCATCAACATTTTCCTTGC
GGATACGTCTCATTACGAGAGATACGGCATTAGAATCTGATGGGCGTGGAAGTCCAGATCGGCGATGGAG
CATATTGAGCTGTCCGAGATGTTGTTGGATCGTCTTCACCGCCAATCCACGAGCTTGGAGGTAGAGCAAG
TAGTCACGAACGTCTTCTGGCTCGGCTGGGAACCACTTGCGGTTGTTAAGCTTGCACCAGGCAGCCCAAG
AACGGCACACTGAGAGAAGCATCTTCCAGGTGTGCTCGGAGAAGGCTTGTCTGTCACGGAACATATCCAT
GAGGTTCTTGCGAACTTCATCACTTGTCGCGTCAACTGGAAGTGCTGGAAGATTTTGATGAACAGTGAGA
AGATTTGACATATTTTCGAAGTTTTTTAGATGCACTAGAACAAAGCGTGTTGGCTTCCTCTGAGCCCGCT
TTCCTTATATACCCGCATTCTGCAGCCTTACAGAATGTTCTAGAAGGTCCTAGATGCATTCGTTTGAAAA
TACTCCCGGTGGGTGCAAAGAGACGCAGACGGAAAATGTATCTGGGTCTCTTTATTGTGTACACTACTTT
TCCATGTACCGAATGTGAGTCGCCCTCCTTTTGCAACAAGCAGCTCGAATGTTCTAGAAAAAGGTGGAAA
ATAGTATAAATACCGTTGAAAATAAATACCGAACAACATTTGCTCTAATTGTGAAATTAGAAATCTTCAA
ACTATAATCATGTCACTTTACCACTATTTCCGTCCAGCTCAACGTTCCGTTTTTGGTGATCATTTTTGCT
TTCGTCGTAAATCTACACACGCGTCTCTTCCGTGCGAGAGTCCAAGCCAGCAGCCAAATTCGTTGACTGA
GTATTCAACGTTTATACGTTGTCGGCAACGAGAAATAGGAAAATGCATCGGGAAATGTTCTTTTTTCGAT
TTTTTCCAAGGTTTTGACAAATTTTACCACGAATTTTGCTATGTTTTCAATTAAAAAATATGTTATTCAA
CTGTTTCTATGAGGAAAATAAGGCTTTGCATGTAATTTTCTTATTCAGCATAATTTTTAATTAATTTGAA
TTTTCTGTCCTAACGTTTATTTTGTTTTCTTGGTTATGACTGATCTGAAATTAATTTTTGAATTTTAAGG
TAATATGTCAGGCGGTGCCGCAAGTTTGTACAAAAAAGCAGGCTCCATGAAAAAGCCTGAACTCACCGCG
ACGTCTGTCGAGAAGTTTCTGATCGAAAAGTTCGACAGCGTCTCCGACCTGATGCAGCTCTCGGAGGGCG
AAGAATCTCGTGCTTTCAGCTTCGATGTAGGAGGGCGTGGATATGTCCTGCGGGTAAATAGCTGCGCCGA
TGGTTTCTACAAAGATCGTTATGTTTATCGGCACTTTGCATCGGCCGCGCTCCCGATTCCGGAAGTGCTT
GACATTGGGGAATTCAGCGAGAGCCTGACCTATTGCATCTCCCGCCGTGCACAGGGTGTCACGTTGCAAG
ACCTGCCTGAAACCGAACTGCCCGCTGTTCTGCAGCCGGTCGCGGAGGCCATGGATGCGATCGCTGCGGC
CGATCTTAGCCAGACGAGCGGGTTCGGCCCATTCGGACCGCAAGGAATCGGTCAATACACTACATGGCGT
GATTTCATATGCGCGATTGCTGATCCCCATGTGTATCACTGGCAAACTGTGATGGACGACACCGTCAGTG
CGTCCGTCGCGCAGGCTCTCGATGAGCTGATGCTTTGGGCCGAGGACTGCCCCGAAGTCCGGCACCTCGT
GCACGCGGATTTCGGCTCCAACAATGTCCTGACGGACAATGGCCGCATAACAGCGGTCATTGACTGGAGC
GAGGCGATGTTCGGGGATTCCCAATACGAGGTCGCCAACATCTTCTTCTGGAGGCCGTGGTTGGCTTGTA
TGGAGCAGCAGACGCGCTACTTCGAGCGGAGGCATCCGGAGCTTGCAGGATCGCCGCGGCTCCGGGCGTA
TATGCTCCGCATTGGTCTTGACCAACTCTATCAGAGCTTGGTTGACGGCAATTTCGATGATGCAGCTTGG
GCGCAGGGTCGATGCGACGCAATCGTCCGATCCGGAGCCGGGACTGTCGGGCGTACACAAATCGCCCGCA
GAAGCGCGGCCGTCTGGACCGATGGCTGTGTAGAAGTACTCGCCGATAGTGGAAACCGACGCCCCAGCAC
TCGTCCGAGGGCAAAGGAATAGACCCAGCTTTCTTGTACAAAGTGGGTCCAATTACTCTTCAACATCCCT
ACATGCTCTTTCTCCCTGTGCTCCCACCCCCTATTTTTGTTATTATCAAAAAACTTCTCTTAATTTCTTT
GTTTTTTAGCTTCTTTTAAGTCACCTCTAACAATGAAATTGTGTAGATTCAAAAATAGAATTAATTCGTA
ATAAAAAGTCGAAAAAAATTGTGCTCCCTCCCCCCATTAATAATAATTCTATCCCAAAATCTACACAATG
TTCTGTGTACACTTCTTATGTTTTTTACTTCTGATAAATTTTTTTGAAACATCATAGAAAAAACCGCACA
CAAAATACCTTATCATATGTTACGTTTCAGTTTATGACCGCAATTTTTAATAACTTCGTATAGCATACAT
TATACGAAGTTATTTTCAGGGTCCCGGGAAGTTCCTATACTATTTGAAGAATAGGAACTTCCCCGGGATC
AAGCTTATCGATACCGTCGACCTCGAGGGGGGGCCCGGTACCCAATTCGCCCTATAGTGAGTCGTATTAC
GCGCGCTCACTGGCCGTCGTTTTACAACGTCGTGACTGGGAAAACCCTGGCGTTACCCAACTTAATCGCC
TTGCAGCACATCCCCCTTTCGCCAGCTGGCGTAATAGCGAAGAGGCCCGCACCGATCGCCCTTCCCAACA
GTTGCGCAGCCTGAATGGCGAATGGG
[124 nt withheld, positions 8147-8270]
C
[91 nt withheld, positions 8272-8362]
A
[49 nt withheld, positions 8364-8412]
CCTTTGACGTTGGAGTCCACGTTCTTT
[37 nt withheld, positions 8440-8476]
ACCCTATCTCGGTCTATTCTTTTGATTTATAAGGGATTTTGCCGATTTCGGCCTATTGGTTAAAAAATGA
GCTGATTTAACAAAAATTTAACGCGAATTTTAACAAAATATTAACGCTTACAATTTAGGTGGCACTTTTC
GGGGAAATGTGCGCGGAACCCCTATTTGTTTATTTTTCTAAATACATTCAAATATGTATCCGCTCATGAG
ACAATAACCCTGATAAATGCTTCAATAATATTGAAAAAGGAAGAGTATGAGTATTCAACATTTCCGTGTC
GCCCTTATTCCCTTTTTTGCGGCATTTTGCCTTCCTGTTTTTGCTCACCCAGAAACGCTGGTGAAAGTAA
AAGATGCTGAAGATCAGTTGGGTGCACGAGTGGGTTACATCGAACTGGATCTCAACAGCGGTAAGATCCT
TGAGAGTTTTCGCCCCGAAGAACGTTTTCCAATGATGAGCACTTTTAAAGTTCTGCTATGTGGCGCGGTA
TTATCCCGTATTGACGCCGGGCAAGAGCAACTCGGTCGCCGCATACACTATTCTCAGAATGACTTGGTTG
AGTACTCACCAGTCACAGAAAAGCATCTTACGGATGGCATGACAGTAAGAGAATTATGCAGTGCTGCCAT
AACCATGAGTGATAACACTGCGGCCAACTTACTTCTGACAACGATCGGAGGACCGAAGGAGCTAACCGCT
TTTTTGCACAACATGGGGGATCATGTAACTCGCCTTGATCGTTGGGAACCGGAGCTGAATGAAGCCATAC
CAAACGACGAGCGTGACACCACGATGCCTGTAGCAATGGCAACAACGTTGCGCAAACTATTAACTGGCGA
ACTACTTACTCTAGCTTCCCGGCAACAATTAATAGACTGGATGGAGGCGGATAAAGTTGCAGGACCACTT
CTGCGCTCGGCCCTTCCGGCTGGCTGGTTTATTGCTGATAAATCTGGAGCCGGTGAGCGTGGGTCTCGCG
GTATCATTGCAGCACTGGGGCCAGATGGTAAGCCCTCCCGTATCGTAGTTATCTACACGACGGGGAGTCA
GGCAACTATGGATGAACGAAATAGACAGATCGCTGAGATAGGTGCCTCACTGATTAAGCATTGGTAACTG
TCAGACCAAGTTTACTCATATATACTTTAGATTGATTTAAAACTTCATTTTTAATTTAAAAGGATCTAGG
TGAAGATCCTTTTTGATAATCTCATGACCAAAATCCCTTAACGTGAGTTTTCGTTCCACTGAGCGTCAGA
CCCCGTAGAAAAGATCAAAGGATCTTCTTGAGATCCTTTTTTTCTGCGCGTAATCTGCTGCTTGCAAACA
AAAAAACCACCGCTACCAGCGGTGGTTTGTTTGCCGGATCAAGAGCTACCAACTCTTTTTCCGAAGGTAA
CTGGCTTCAGCAGAGCGCAGATACCAAATACTGTTCTTCTAGTGTAGCCGTAGTTAGGCCACCACTTCAA
GAACTCTGTAGCACCGCCTACATACCTCGCTCTGCTAATCCTGTTACCAGTGGCTGCTGCCAGTGGCGAT
AAGTCGTGTCTTACCGGGTTGGACTCAAGACGATAGTTACCGGATAAGGCGCAGCGGTCGGGCTGAACGG
GGGGTTCGTGCACACAGCCCAGCTTGGAGCGAACGACCTACACCGAACTGAGATACCTACAGCGTGAGCT
ATGAGAAAGCGCCACGCTTCCCGAAGGGAGAAAGGCGGACAGGTATCCGGTAAGCGGCAGGGTCGGAACA
GGAGAGCGCACGAGGGAGCTTCCAGGGGGAAACGCCTGGTATCTTTATAGTCCTGTCGGGTTTCGCCACC
TCTGACTTGAGCGTCGATTTTTGTGATGCTCGTCAGGGGGGCGGAGCCTATGGAAAAACGCCAGCAACGC
GGCCTTTTTACGGTTCCTGGCCTTTTGCTGGCCTTTTGCTCACATGTTCTTTCCTGCGTTATCCCCTGAT
TCTGTGGATAACCGTATTACCGCCTTTGAGTGAGCTGATACCGCTCGCCGCAGCCGAACGACCGAGCGCA
GCGAGTCAGTGAGCGAGGAAGCGGCCCAATACGCAAACCGCCTCTCCCCGCGCGTTGGCCGATTCATTAA
TGCAGCTGGCACGACAGGTTTCCCGACTGGAAAGCGGGCAGTGAGCGCAACGCAATTAATGTGAGTTAGC
TCACTCATTAGGCACCCCAGGCT
Features (pLannotate 1.2.2; 26 found; start..end, strand, type, name):
     34..56      +  protein_bind   lac operator (fragment): The lac repressor binds to the lac operator to inhibit transcription in E. coli. This inhibition can be relieved by adding lactose or isopropyl-β-D-thiogalactopyranoside (IPTG). lac repressor encoded by lacI
     99..117     +  promoter       T3 promoter: promoter for bacteriophage T3 RNA polymerase
    130..160     +  misc_feature   MCS (fragment): pBluescript multiple cloning site
    161..178     +  misc_feature   MCS (fragment): pBluescript multiple cloning site
    185..218     +  protein_bind   FRT (minimal): supports FLP-mediated excision but not integration (Turan and Bode, 2011) FLP recombinase from the Saccharomyces cerevisiae 2μ plasmid
    259..284     +  CDS            5xFLAG (fragment): five tandem FLAG® epitope tags
   2260..2293    +  protein_bind   loxP: Cre-mediated recombination occurs in the 8-bp core sequence (GCATACAT). Cre recombinase
   3087..3233    +  CDS            sqt-1 (fragment): SQT1_CAEEL - Also known as rol-5. Protein inferred from homology: Swiss-Prot protein existence level 3. Nematode cuticles are composed largely of collagen-like proteins. The cuticle functions both as an exoskeleton and as a barrier to protect the worm from its environment. This is a collagen critical for organismal morphogenesis. Mutations in sqt-1 can lengthen, shorten, or helically twist the entire animal. From Caenorhabditis elegans.
   3266..4105    +  CDS            sqt-1 (fragment): SQT1_CAEEL - Also known as rol-5. Protein inferred from homology: Swiss-Prot protein existence level 3. Nematode cuticles are composed largely of collagen-like proteins. The cuticle functions both as an exoskeleton and as a barrier to protect the worm from its environment. This is a collagen critical for organismal morphogenesis. Mutations in sqt-1 can lengthen, shorten, or helically twist the entire animal. From Caenorhabditis elegans.
   4149..4472    -  terminator     tbb-2 terminator: tbb-2; transcription terminator for the C. elegans tubulin beta-2 gene
   4481..5611    -  CDS            cre: RECR_BPP1 - Experimental evidence at protein level: Swiss-Prot protein existence level 1. Catalyzes site-specific recombination between two 34-base- pair LOXP sites. Its role is to maintain the phage genome as a monomeric unit-copy plasmid in the lysogenic state. From Escherichia phage P1 (Bacteriophage P1).
   5960..6010    +  CDS            hsp-16.1 (fragment): HSP11_CAEEL - Also known as hsp16-1b. Experimental evidence at transcript level: Swiss-Prot protein existence level 2. From Caenorhabditis elegans.
   6391..6411    +  protein_bind   attB1: mutant version of attB; core recombination site for the Gateway® BP reaction BP Clonase™
   6417..7442    +  CDS            HygR: aminoglycoside phosphotransferase from E. coli; aph(4)-Ia; confers resistance to hygromycin
   7446..7466    -  protein_bind   attB2: mutant version of attB; core recombination site for the Gateway® BP reaction BP Clonase™
   7820..7853    +  protein_bind   loxP: Cre-mediated recombination occurs in the 8-bp core sequence (GCATACAT). Cre recombinase
   7908..7952    +  misc_feature   MCS (fragment): pBluescript multiple cloning site
   7961..7979    -  promoter       T7 promoter: promoter for bacteriophage T7 RNA polymerase
   7987..8142    +  CDS            lacZα (fragment): LacZα fragment of β-galactosidase; lacZ fragment
   8147..8575    +  rep_origin     f1 ori (sequence partly withheld): f1 bacteriophage origin of replication; arrow indicates direction of (+) strand synthesis
   8628..8732    +  promoter       AmpR promoter: bla
   8733..9593    +  CDS            AmpR: β-lactamase; bla; confers resistance to ampicillin, carbenicillin, and related antibiotics
   9764..10352   +  rep_origin     ori: high-copy-number ColE1/pMB1/pBR322/pUC origin of replication
  10530..10620   +  CDS            lacI (fragment): lac repressor; lacI; The lac repressor binds to the lac operator to inhibit transcription in E. coli. This inhibition can be relieved by adding lactose or isopropyl-β-D-thiogalactopyranoside (IPTG).
  10633..10654   +  protein_bind   CAP binding site: CAP binding activates transcription in the presence of cAMP. E. coli catabolite activator protein
  10669..30      +  promoter       lac promoter (across the origin): promoter for the E. coli lac operon
