[The description below was written by a language model from this plasmid's Addgene catalogue record and pLannotate feature annotations shown in this document.]
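Description:
pHW1222 is a C. elegans ("worm expression") donor plasmid for recombinase-mediated cassette exchange (RMCE) in a site-directed gene trap system. It was built by Golden Gate assembly in the destination vector pHW1133. The backbone carries pBluescript-type elements: a high-copy ColE1/pUC origin, an f1 origin, an ampicillin resistance gene with its own promoter, and remnants of the lac promoter/operator, lacZα and multiple cloning site, with T3 and T7 promoters flanking the insert region.

The recorded payload is QF2, described as the QF DNA-binding domain joined by a linker to the QF activation domain, followed by the act-4 3'UTR and a self-excising cassette (SEC). The automated feature table does not annotate the QF2 coding region or the act-4 3'UTR. They presumably lie in the unannotated stretch between a minimal FRT site with a short FLAG-like fragment near the start of the insert and the first loxP site. Only this one FRT is annotated, so any other recombination site used for the exchange is not identified in the table.

The SEC is well annotated. Two same-orientation loxP sites bracket sqt-1 sequence, which is typically used as a dominant roller marker, a Cre gene with a tbb-2 terminator next to an hsp-16.1 heat-shock fragment, and a hygromycin resistance gene flanked by attB1 and attB2. In the usual SEC design, hygromycin and the roller phenotype identify integrants, and heat-shock-induced Cre then removes the whole cassette, leaving a single loxP.

According to the record, the plasmid is used to swap the driver at an existing gene trap locus. This places the QF2 transcriptional activator under the trapped gene's expression pattern, where it could drive QUAS-controlled effectors.
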