Addgene plasmid #229874: pHW1222
Purpose: gene trap RMCE plasmid with QF2[QF(DBD)-linker-QFAD]-act-4 3'UTR::SEC cloned in the destination vector pHW1133 to swap driver via RMCE
Depositing lab: Han Wang. Depositing organization: University of Wisconsin, Madison. Publication: A versatile site-directed gene trap strategy to manipulate gene activity and control gene expression in Caenorhabditis elegans. Khan H, Huang X, Raj V, Wang H. PLoS Genet. 2025 Jan 22;21(1):e1011541. doi: 10.1371/journal.pgen.1011541. eCollection 2025 Jan. PubMed 39841730.
Backbone
  Vector backbone: pHW1133
  Vector type: Worm Expression
Growth in bacteria
  Bacterial resistance: Ampicillin, 100 μg/mL
  Growth temperature: 37°C
  Growth strain: DH5alpha
  Copy number: High Copy
Gene/Insert
  Gene/Insert name: QF2[QF(DBD)-linker-QFAD]-act-4 3'UTR::SEC
  Species: C. elegans (nematode), Synthetic
  Cloning method: Golden Gate
Terms and licenses: Academic/Nonprofit Terms; Industry Terms: Not Available to Industry
How to cite: pHW1222 was a gift from Han Wang (Addgene plasmid # 229874 ; http://n2t.net/addgene:229874 ; RRID:Addgene_229874)
